Addgene plasmid #233232: Vh-Clover-CC-Mad-mRuby2-Vt
Purpose: Vinculin FRET tension sensor with coiled-coil Mad domain
Depositing lab: Khalid Salaita. Depositing organization: Emory University. Publication: Digital and Tunable Genetically Encoded Tension Sensors Based on Engineered Coiled-Coils. Liu S, Liu J, Foote A, Ogasawara H, Al Abdullatif S, Batista VS, Salaita K. Angew Chem Int Ed Engl. 2025 Jan 13:e202407359. doi: 10.1002/anie.202407359. PubMed 39805005.
Backbone
  Vector backbone: pcDNA3.1(+)
  Backbone size w/o insert (bp): 5402
  Vector type: Mammalian Expression
Growth in bacteria
  Bacterial resistance: Ampicillin, 100 μg/mL
  Growth temperature: 30°C
  Growth strain: DH5alpha
  Copy number: High Copy
Gene/Insert
  Gene/Insert name: Vh-Clover-CC-Mad-mRuby2-Vt
  Species: Synthetic
  Insert size (bp): 4836
  Mutation: Residues 1-228 of Clover, residues 1-3 deleted from mRuby2
  Promoter: CMV
  Cloning method: Gibson Cloning
  Sequencing primers: 5′ T13; 3′ BGH
Terms and licenses: Academic/Nonprofit Terms; Industry Terms: Not Available to Industry
How to cite: Vh-Clover-CC-Mad-mRuby2-Vt was a gift from Khalid Salaita (Addgene plasmid # 233232 ; http://n2t.net/addgene:233232 ; RRID:Addgene_233232)
