[The description below was written by a language model from this plasmid's Addgene catalogue record and pLannotate feature annotations shown in this document.]
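Description:
Vh-Clover-CC-Mad-mRuby2-Vt is a mammalian expression plasmid built on the pcDNA3.1(+) backbone that encodes a genetically encoded FRET tension sensor based on vinculin. It is propagated in E. coli through a high-copy ColE1/pUC-type origin with ampicillin selection (AmpR under its own bla promoter), and it also carries an f1 origin for single-stranded DNA production. For selection in mammalian cells, the backbone provides a neomycin/kanamycin phosphotransferase gene driven by the SV40 enhancer/early promoter and terminated by an SV40 polyadenylation signal. The small HIV-1 LTR, ble, lacI and bom fragments in the automated annotation appear to be short backbone remnants or chance matches rather than functional parts.

The payload is a single open reading frame of roughly 4.8 kb, assembled by Gibson cloning and expressed from the CMV immediate-early enhancer and promoter, with a bovine growth hormone polyadenylation signal downstream. A T7 promoter lies just upstream of the coding sequence. The annotation tool labels the entire ORF as chicken vinculin, but the catalogue name indicates a modular fusion, listed as synthetic. In it, the vinculin head (Vh) and tail (Vt) regions flank a sensor module made of the green donor Clover (residues 1-228), a Mad coiled-coil domain and the red acceptor mRuby2 (lacking its first three residues). In this type of design, mechanical load carried across vinculin between its head and its actin-binding tail would open or separate the coiled-coil element and change Clover-to-mRuby2 energy transfer. The FRET signal therefore reports tension across the protein. The construct belongs to a set of engineered coiled-coil tension sensors and is suited to imaging molecular forces on vinculin in transfected live cells.
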