Features (pLannotate 1.2.2; 20 found; start..end, strand, type, name):
     28..80      -  misc_feature   bom (fragment): basis of mobility region from pBR322
    235..614     +  enhancer       CMV enhancer: human cytomegalovirus immediate early enhancer
    615..818     +  promoter       CMV promoter: human cytomegalovirus (CMV) immediate early promoter
    814..847     +  LTR            5' LTR (truncated) (fragment): truncated 5' long terminal repeat (LTR) from HIV-1
    863..881     +  promoter       T7 promoter: promoter for bacteriophage T7 RNA polymerase
    920..5752    +  CDS            VCL: VINC_CHICK - Also known as VINC1. Experimental evidence at protein level: Swiss-Prot protein existence level 1. Actin filament (F-actin)-binding protein involved in cell- matrix adhesion and cell-cell adhesion. Regulates cell-surface E- cadherin expression and potentiates mechanosensing by the E-cadherin complex. May also play important roles in cell morphology and locomotion. From Gallus gallus (Chicken).
   5832..6056    +  polyA_signal   bGH poly(A) signal: bovine growth hormone polyadenylation signal
   6060..6081    +  promoter       SV40 promoter (fragment): SV40 enhancer and early promoter
   6102..6530    +  rep_origin     f1 ori (sequence partly withheld): f1 bacteriophage origin of replication; arrow indicates direction of (+) strand synthesis
   6544..6873    +  promoter       SV40 promoter: SV40 enhancer and early promoter
   6940..7731    +  CDS            neo: KKA2_KLEPN - Also known as kan, nptII. Experimental evidence at protein level: Swiss-Prot protein existence level 1. Resistance to kanamycin, neomycin, paromomycin, ribostamycin, butirosin and gentamicin B. From Klebsiella pneumoniae.
   7755..7913    +  CDS            ble (fragment): BLE_KLEPN - Experimental evidence at protein level: Swiss-Prot protein existence level 1. Binding protein with a strong affinity to the bleomycin family of antibiotics. Binds to CL990; an antimitotic-antibiotic compound. From Klebsiella pneumoniae.
   7908..8029    +  polyA_signal   SV40 poly(A) signal: SV40 polyadenylation signal
   8102..8118    -  protein_bind   lac operator: The lac repressor binds to the lac operator to inhibit transcription in E. coli. This inhibition can be relieved by adding lactose or isopropyl-β-D-thiogalactopyranoside (IPTG). lac repressor encoded by lacI
   8126..8156    -  promoter       lac promoter: promoter for the E. coli lac operon
   8171..8192    -  protein_bind   CAP binding site: CAP binding activates transcription in the presence of cAMP. E. coli catabolite activator protein
   8205..8297    -  CDS            lacI (fragment): lac repressor; lacI; The lac repressor binds to the lac operator to inhibit transcription in E. coli. This inhibition can be relieved by adding lactose or isopropyl-β-D-thiogalactopyranoside (IPTG).
   8480..9068    -  rep_origin     ori: high-copy-number ColE1/pMB1/pBR322/pUC origin of replication
   9239..10099   -  CDS            AmpR: β-lactamase; bla; confers resistance to ampicillin, carbenicillin, and related antibiotics
  10100..10204   -  promoter       AmpR promoter: bla
>Addgene plasmid #233232 | Vh-Clover-CC-Mad-mRuby2-Vt | addgene full sequence | sequence record 462972 | Addgene NGS Result
GACGGATCGGGAGATCTCCCGATCCCCTATGGTGCACTCTCAGTACAATCTGCTCTGATGCCGCATAGTT
AAGCCAGTATCTGCTCCCTGCTTGTGTGTTGGAGGTCGCTGAGTAGTGCGCGAGCAAAATTTAAGCTACA
ACAAGGCAAGGCTTGACCGACAATTGCATGAAGAATCTGCTTAGGGTTAGGCGTTTTGCGCTGCTTCGCG
ATGTACGGGCCAGATATACGCGTTGACATTGATTATTGACTAGTTATTAATAGTAATCAATTACGGGGTC
ATTAGTTCATAGCCCATATATGGAGTTCCGCGTTACATAACTTACGGTAAATGGCCCGCCTGGCTGACCG
CCCAACGACCCCCGCCCATTGACGTCAATAATGACGTATGTTCCCATAGTAACGCCAATAGGGACTTTCC
ATTGACGTCAATGGGTGGAGTATTTACGGTAAACTGCCCACTTGGCAGTACATCAAGTGTATCATATGCC
AAGTACGCCCCCTATTGACGTCAATGACGGTAAATGGCCCGCCTGGCATTATGCCCAGTACATGACCTTA
TGGGACTTTCCTACTTGGCAGTACATCTACGTATTAGTCATCGCTATTACCATGGTGATGCGGTTTTGGC
AGTACATCAATGGGCGTGGATAGCGGTTTGACTCACGGGGATTTCCAAGTCTCCACCCCATTGACGTCAA
TGGGAGTTTGTTTTGGCACCAAAATCAACGGGACTTTCCAAAATGTCGTAACAACTCCGCCCCATTGACG
CAAATGGGCGGTAGGCGTGTACGGTGGGAGGTCTATATAAGCAGAGCTCTCTGGCTAACTAGAGAACCCA
CTGCTTACTGGCTTATCGAAATTAATACGACTCACTATAGGGAGACCCAAGCTGGCTAGCGTTTAAACTT
AAGCTTGCCATGCCCGTCTTCCACACGCGCACCATCGAGAGCATCTTGGAGCCCGTGGCTCAGCAGATCT
CCCACCTGGTCATCATGCACGAGGAGGGGGAGGTAGACGGCAAGGCCATCCCGGACCTCACCGCCCCCGT
GTCGGCCGTGCAGGCCGCTGTCAGCAACCTGGTGCGGGTTGGAAAAGAAACTGTGCAGACAACAGAAGAC
CAGATCTTGAAAAGGGATATGCCACCAGCATTCATCAAAGTAGAGAATGCCTGCACCAAGCTCGTTCGAG
CAGCCCAGATGCTGCAAGCAGATCCTTATTCAGTACCAGCTCGTGACTACCTAATTGATGGATCAAGAGG
CATCCTTTCTGGAACATCAGACTTACTTCTGACATTTGATGAAGCGGAGGTCCGTAAAATCATCCGTGTC
TGCAAAGGAATATTGGAATATCTGACTGTGGCAGAAGTAGTAGAGACTATGGAGGATTTGGTGACATATA
CAAAGAATCTAGGGCCAGGAATGACAAAGATGGCGAAAATGATCGATGAGAGACAACAGGAATTAACTCA
TCAGGAACATAGGGTTATGCTGGTGAACTCCATGAATACTGTGAAGGAGCTATTGCCTGTACTTATTTCA
GCTATGAAGATCTTTGTAACCACAAAAAACACTAAAAGCCAGGGAATAGAAGAGGCCTTGAAAAATCGCA
ATTTCACAGTAGAGAAAATGAGTGCTGAGATAAATGAAATAATCCGTGTATTACAACTCACTTCCTGGGA
TGAAGATGCCTGGGCCAGCAAGGACACTGAAGCCATGAAAAGAGCTTTAGCCCTAATAGATTCAAAGATG
AACCAGGCAAAAGGCTGGCTGAGAGATCCAAACGCACCTCCAGGGGATGCTGGTGAGCAAGCAATAAGGC
AGATCCTTGATGAAGCTGGAAAAGCAGGAGAATTGTGTGCAGGCAAAGAACGCAGGGAGATTCTGGGAAC
ATGCAAAACTTTGGGCCAAATGACTGATCAACTTGCTGATCTCCGAGCTAGAGGACAGGGTGCTACACCG
ATGGCAATGCAGAAGGCACAGCAGGTGTCACAAGGCCTGGATTTGCTCACTGCAAAAGTGGAGAATGCAG
CCCGGAAATTGGAGGCCATGACAAACTCTAAGCAGGCTATTGCAAAGAAGATTGATGCTGCTCAGAACTG
GCTTGCGGATCCCAACGGCGGAAGTGAAGGAGAAGAACACATTCGAGGAATTATGTCTGAAGCAAGGAAA
GTTGCAGAATTGTGTGAGGAGCCTAAAGAAAGAGATGATATCCTTCGCTCCTTGGGGGAAATCTCTGCTC
TGACAGCTAAGCTGTCAGATCTGCGACGACATGGGAAAGGCGACTCTCCTGAGGCCCGTGCATTGGCCAA
GCAAATAGCTACATCACTTCAGAACTTACAGTCCAAAACAAACAGAGCTGTAGCAAATACTAGGCCAGTT
AAAGCTGCTGTCCATTTGGAGGGCAAGATTGAGCAAGCCCAGAGGTGGATAGATAATCCTACAGTTGATG
ATCGGGGAGTAGGCCAGGCAGCAATTCGGGGTTTGGTTGCAGAAGGTCGTCGTCTAGCCAATGTCATGAT
GGGACCTTATCGTCAGGACCTGCTTGCCAAATGTGACCGTGTAGACCAGCTGGCTGCTCAGCTTGCTGAC
CTTGCAGCAAGAGGGGAAGGAGAGTCTCCTCAGGCTAGGGCAATTGCTGCTCAGCTTCAGGACTCCCTGA
AGGATCTCAAAGCACGGATGCAAGAAGCAATGACCCAGGAGGTGTCTGATGTTTTCAGTGACACTACAAC
CCCTATTAAGTTGTTAGCAGTAGCAGCCACTGCTCCTTCTGATACTCCCAATAGAGAAGAGGTGTTTGAA
GAAAGAGCAGCAAATTTTGAAAACCATGCTGCTAGACTGGGAGCAACAGCAGAAAAAGCAGCTGCAGTTG
GAACTGCTAATAAAACTACTGTGGAAGGCATTCAGGCAACAGTCAAATCTGCAAGGGAGCTTACACCACA
GGTAGTATCGGCTGCTCGAATCCTCCTGAGAAATCCTGGAAATCAAGCTGCTTATGAGCATTTTGAGACA
ATGAAAAACCAATGGATTGATAATGTAGAAAAGATGACAGGGCTGGTGGATGAGGCCATCGATACCAAGT
CTCTGTTGGATGCATCAGAAGAGGCTATTAAGAAGGATCTTGATAAATGTAAAGTTGCAATGGCCAATAT
GCAACCTCAGATGCTGGTAGCTGGAGCCACCAGCATTGCTAGACGAGCGAACCGCATCCTGCTTGTGGCA
AAACGGGAGGTTGAAAATTCAGAAGACCCTAAATTCAGGGAGGCTGTTAAAGCAGCTTCTGATGAGCTGA
GCAAAACCATATCACCGATGGTAATGGATGCTAAAGCTGTAGCAGGAAATATCTCTGATCCTGGTTTGCA
GAAGAGTTTCTTGGATTCTGGATACAGGATTCTGGGAGCTGTGGCCAAAGTCAGAGAAGCCTTTCAGCCT
CAGGAGCCAGACTTTCCCCCTCCTCCTCCTGACCTAGAGCATCTCCATCTGACTGATGAGCTTGCTCCTC
CAAAACCACCACTTCCAGAAGGTGAGGTTCCCCCACCCAGACCACCACCCCCTGAAGAAAAAGATGAGGT
CGAGATGATGGTGAGCAAGGGCGAGGAGCTGTTCACCGGGGTGGTGCCCATCCTGGTCGAGCTGGACGGC
GACGTAAACGGCCACAAGTTCAGCGTCCGCGGCGAGGGCGAGGGCGATGCCACCAACGGCAAGCTGACCC
TGAAGTTCATCTGCACCACCGGCAAGCTGCCCGTGCCCTGGCCCACCCTCGTGACCACCTTCGGCTACGG
CGTGGCCTGCTTCAGCCGCTACCCCGACCACATGAAGCAGCACGACTTCTTCAAGTCCGCCATGCCCGAA
GGCTACGTCCAGGAGCGCACCATCTCTTTCAAGGACGACGGTACCTACAAGACCCGCGCCGAGGTGAAGT
TCGAGGGCGACACCCTGGTGAACCGCATCGAGCTGAAGGGCATCGACTTCAAGGAGGACGGCAACATCCT
GGGGCACAAGCTGGAGTACAACTTCAACAGCCACAACGTCTATATCACGGCCGACAAGCAGAAGAACGGC
ATCAAGGCTAACTTCAAGATCCGCCACAACGTTGAGGACGGCAGCGTGCAGCTCGCCGACCACTACCAGC
AGAACACCCCCATCGGCGACGGCCCCGTGCTGCTGCCCGACAACCACTACCTGAGCCATCAGTCCGCCCT
GAGCAAAGACCCCAACGAGAAGCGCGATCACATGGTCCTGCTGGAGTTCGTGACCGCCGCCGGGTCCGGA
GGGGGCAGTGCCCAACTTGAAAAAGAGATGCAGGCACTTGAAAAGGAGAACGCACAGTTGGAGTGGGAAA
TGCAGGCTTTGGAGAAGGAGATGGCTCAGGGTGGGAGTGGAGGCAGTCAGGCCATGAAAAAGAAGCTCGC
TCAAATGAAGTGGAAGCTGCAAGCTAATAAAAAAAAGCTGGCCCAGATGAAAAAGAAACTTCAGGCCGGG
GGTAGCACCGGTAAAGGTGAAGAATTAATCAAGGAAAATATGCGTATGAAGGTGGTCATGGAAGGTTCGG
TCAACGGCCACCAATTCAAATGCACAGGTGAAGGAGAAGGCAATCCGTACATGGGAACTCAAACCATGAG
GATCAAAGTCATCGAGGGAGGACCCCTGCCATTTGCCTTTGACATTCTTGCCACGTCGTTCATGTATGGC
AGCCGTACTTTTATCAAGTACCCGAAAGGCATTCCTGATTTCTTTAAACAGTCCTTTCCTGAGGGTTTTA
CTTGGGAAAGAGTTACGAGATACGAAGATGGTGGAGTCGTCACCGTCATGCAGGACACCAGCCTTGAGGA
TGGCTGTCTCGTTTACCACGTCCAAGTCAGAGGGGTAAACTTTCCCTCCAATGGTCCCGTGATGCAGAAG
AAGACCAAGGGTTGGGAGCCTAATACAGAGATGATGTATCCAGCAGATGGTGGTCTGAGGGGATACACTC
ATATGGCACTGAAAGTTGATGGTGGTGGCCATCTGTCTTGCTCTTTCGTAACAACTTACAGGTCAAAAAA
GACCGTCGGGAACATCAAGATGCCCGGTATCCATGCCGTTGATCACCGCCTGGAAAGGTTAGAGGAAAGT
GACAATGAAATGTTCGTAGTACAACGCGAACACGCAGTTGCCAAGTTCGCCGGGCTTGGTGGTGGGATGG
ACGAGCTGTACAAGGCGGCCGCGGAGTTCCCAGAGCAGAAAGCAGGAGAAGCTATTAATCAGCCCATGAT
GATGGCTGCTAGGCAGTTGCATGACGAGGCTCGGAAATGGTCTAGCAAGGGTAACGACATCATTGCTGCT
GCTAAACGAATGGCGCTGCTCATGGCTGAGATGTCACGCCTGGTGCGAGGAGGCAGCGGAAACAAGCGTG
CCCTCATCCAGTGTGCAAAAGATATTGCTAAGGCATCGGATGAAGTCACTCGATTGGCCAAAGAGGTGGC
CAAGCAATGTACTGATAAACGCATTAGAACAAACCTCTTACAGGTCTGTGAGCGAATCCCAACCATCAGC
ACGCAGCTCAAAATTCTTTCCACAGTGAAAGCTACCATGCTGGGCAGGACTAACATCAGCGATGAAGAAT
CAGAACAGGCAACTGAGATGTTGGTTCATAACGCCCAGAACCTCATGCAGTCTGTGAAGGAAACTGTGAG
AGAAGCTGAAGCAGCATCCATTAAGATAAGAACAGATGCCGGATTCACTCTGCGCTGGGTCAGAAAGACC
CCATGGTATCAGTAAGAATTCTGCAGATATCCAGCACAGTGGCGGCCGCTCGAGTCTAGAGGGCCCGTTT
AAACCCGCTGATCAGCCTCGACTGTGCCTTCTAGTTGCCAGCCATCTGTTGTTTGCCCCTCCCCCGTGCC
TTCCTTGACCCTGGAAGGTGCCACTCCCACTGTCCTTTCCTAATAAAATGAGGAAATTGCATCGCATTGT
CTGAGTAGGTGTCATTCTATTCTGGGGGGTGGGGTGGGGCAGGACAGCAAGGGGGAGGATTGGGAAGACA
ATAGCAGGCATGCTGGGGATGCGGTGGGCTCTATGGCTTCTGAGGCGGAAAGAACCAGCTGGGGCTCTAG
GGGGTATCCCC
[124 nt withheld, positions 6102-6225]
C
[91 nt withheld, positions 6227-6317]
A
[49 nt withheld, positions 6319-6367]
CCTTTGACGTTGGAGTCCACGTTCTTT
[37 nt withheld, positions 6395-6431]
ACCCTATCTCGGTCTATTCTTTTGATTTATAAGGGATTTTGCCGATTTCGGCCTATTGGTTAAAAAATGA
GCTGATTTAACAAAAATTTAACGCGAATTAATTCTGTGGAATGTGTGTCAGTTAGGGTGTGGAAAGTCCC
CAGGCTCCCCAGCAGGCAGAAGTATGCAAAGCATGCATCTCAATTAGTCAGCAACCAGGTGTGGAAAGTC
CCCAGGCTCCCCAGCAGGCAGAAGTATGCAAAGCATGCATCTCAATTAGTCAGCAACCATAGTCCCGCCC
CTAACTCCGCCCATCCCGCCCCTAACTCCGCCCAGTTCCGCCCATTCTCCGCCCCATGGCTGACTAATTT
TTTTTATTTATGCAGAGGCCGAGGCCGCCTCTGCCTCTGAGCTATTCCAGAAGTAGTGAGGAGGCTTTTT
TGGAGGCCTAGGCTTTTGCAAAAAGCTCCCGGGAGCTTGTATATCCATTTTCGGATCTGATCAAGAGACA
GGATGAGGATCGTTTCGCATGATTGAACAAGATGGATTGCACGCAGGTTCTCCGGCCGCTTGGGTGGAGA
GGCTATTCGGCTATGACTGGGCACAACAGACAATCGGCTGCTCTGATGCCGCCGTGTTCCGGCTGTCAGC
GCAGGGGCGCCCGGTTCTTTTTGTCAAGACCGACCTGTCCGGTGCCCTGAATGAACTGCAGGACGAGGCA
GCGCGGCTATCGTGGCTGGCCACGACGGGCGTTCCTTGCGCAGCTGTGCTCGACGTTGTCACTGAAGCGG
GAAGGGACTGGCTGCTATTGGGCGAAGTGCCGGGGCAGGATCTCCTGTCATCTCACCTTGCTCCTGCCGA
GAAAGTATCCATCATGGCTGATGCAATGCGGCGGCTGCATACGCTTGATCCGGCTACCTGCCCATTCGAC
CACCAAGCGAAACATCGCATCGAGCGAGCACGTACTCGGATGGAAGCCGGTCTTGTCGATCAGGATGATC
TGGACGAAGAGCATCAGGGGCTCGCGCCAGCCGAACTGTTCGCCAGGCTCAAGGCGCGCATGCCCGACGG
CGAGGATCTCGTCGTGACCCATGGCGATGCCTGCTTGCCGAATATCATGGTGGAAAATGGCCGCTTTTCT
GGATTCATCGACTGTGGCCGGCTGGGTGTGGCGGACCGCTATCAGGACATAGCGTTGGCTACCCGTGATA
TTGCTGAAGAGCTTGGCGGCGAATGGGCTGACCGCTTCCTCGTGCTTTACGGTATCGCCGCTCCCGATTC
GCAGCGCATCGCCTTCTATCGCCTTCTTGACGAGTTCTTCTGAGCGGGACTCTGGGGTTCGAAATGACCG
ACCAAGCGACGCCCAACCTGCCATCACGAGATTTCGATTCCACCGCCGCCTTCTATGAAAGGTTGGGCTT
CGGAATCGTTTTCCGGGACGCCGGCTGGATGATCCTCCAGCGCGGGGATCTCATGCTGGAGTTCTTCGCC
CACCCCAACTTGTTTATTGCAGCTTATAATGGTTACAAATAAAGCAATAGCATCACAAATTTCACAAATA
AAGCATTTTTTTCACTGCATTCTAGTTGTGGTTTGTCCAAACTCATCAATGTATCTTATCATGTCTGTAT
ACCGTCGACCTCTAGCTAGAGCTTGGCGTAATCATGGTCATAGCTGTTTCCTGTGTGAAATTGTTATCCG
CTCACAATTCCACACAACATACGAGCCGGAAGCATAAAGTGTAAAGCCTGGGGTGCCTAATGAGTGAGCT
AACTCACATTAATTGCGTTGCGCTCACTGCCCGCTTTCCAGTCGGGAAACCTGTCGTGCCAGCTGCATTA
ATGAATCGGCCAACGCGCGGGGAGAGGCGGTTTGCGTATTGGGCGCTCTTCCGCTTCCTCGCTCACTGAC
TCGCTGCGCTCGGTCGTTCGGCTGCGGCGAGCGGTATCAGCTCACTCAAAGGCGGTAATACGGTTATCCA
CAGAATCAGGGGATAACGCAGGAAAGAACATGTGAGCAAAAGGCCAGCAAAAGGCCAGGAACCGTAAAAA
GGCCGCGTTGCTGGCGTTTTTCCATAGGCTCCGCCCCCCTGACGAGCATCACAAAAATCGACGCTCAAGT
CAGAGGTGGCGAAACCCGACAGGACTATAAAGATACCAGGCGTTTCCCCCTGGAAGCTCCCTCGTGCGCT
CTCCTGTTCCGACCCTGCCGCTTACCGGATACCTGTCCGCCTTTCTCCCTTCGGGAAGCGTGGCGCTTTC
TCATAGCTCACGCTGTAGGTATCTCAGTTCGGTGTAGGTCGTTCGCTCCAAGCTGGGCTGTGTGCACGAA
CCCCCCGTTCAGCCCGACCGCTGCGCCTTATCCGGTAACTATCGTCTTGAGTCCAACCCGGTAAGACACG
ACTTATCGCCACTGGCAGCAGCCACTGGTAACAGGATTAGCAGAGCGAGGTATGTAGGCGGTGCTACAGA
GTTCTTGAAGTGGTGGCCTAACTACGGCTACACTAGAAGAACAGTATTTGGTATCTGCGCTCTGCTGAAG
CCAGTTACCTTCGGAAAAAGAGTTGGTAGCTCTTGATCCGGCAAACAAACCACCGCTGGTAGCGGTGGTT
TTTTTGTTTGCAAGCAGCAGATTACGCGCAGAAAAAAAGGATCTCAAGAAGATCCTTTGATCTTTTCTAC
GGGGTCTGACGCTCAGTGGAACGAAAACTCACGTTAAGGGATTTTGGTCATGAGATTATCAAAAAGGATC
TTCACCTAGATCCTTTTAAATTAAAAATGAAGTTTTAAATCAATCTAAAGTATATATGAGTAAACTTGGT
CTGACAGTTACCAATGCTTAATCAGTGAGGCACCTATCTCAGCGATCTGTCTATTTCGTTCATCCATAGT
TGCCTGACTCCCCGTCGTGTAGATAACTACGATACGGGAGGGCTTACCATCTGGCCCCAGTGCTGCAATG
ATACCGCGAGACCCACGCTCACCGGCTCCAGATTTATCAGCAATAAACCAGCCAGCCGGAAGGGCCGAGC
GCAGAAGTGGTCCTGCAACTTTATCCGCCTCCATCCAGTCTATTAATTGTTGCCGGGAAGCTAGAGTAAG
TAGTTCGCCAGTTAATAGTTTGCGCAACGTTGTTGCCATTGCTACAGGCATCGTGGTGTCACGCTCGTCG
TTTGGTATGGCTTCATTCAGCTCCGGTTCCCAACGATCAAGGCGAGTTACATGATCCCCCATGTTGTGCA
AAAAAGCGGTTAGCTCCTTCGGTCCTCCGATCGTTGTCAGAAGTAAGTTGGCCGCAGTGTTATCACTCAT
GGTTATGGCAGCACTGCATAATTCTCTTACTGTCATGCCATCCGTAAGATGCTTTTCTGTGACTGGTGAG
TACTCAACCAAGTCATTCTGAGAATAGTGTATGCGGCGACCGAGTTGCTCTTGCCCGGCGTCAATACGGG
ATAATACCGCGCCACATAGCAGAACTTTAAAAGTGCTCATCATTGGAAAACGTTCTTCGGGGCGAAAACT
CTCAAGGATCTTACCGCTGTTGAGATCCAGTTCGATGTAACCCACTCGTGCACCCAACTGATCTTCAGCA
TCTTTTACTTTCACCAGCGTTTCTGGGTGAGCAAAAACAGGAAGGCAAAATGCCGCAAAAAAGGGAATAA
GGGCGACACGGAAATGTTGAATACTCATACTCTTCCTTTTTCAATATTATTGAAGCATTTATCAGGGTTA
TTGTCTCATGAGCGGATACATATTTGAATGTATTTAGAAAAATAAACAAATAGGGGTTCCGCGCACATTT
CCCCGAAAAGTGCCACCTGACGTC
